Addgene plasmid #243061: AiP1644 - pAAV-AiE2310m-minBG-SYFP2-WPRE3-BGHpA
Purpose: AiE2310m is an enhancer sequence designed to drive AAV-mediated transgene expression in specific population sof brain cells.
Depositing lab: Allen Institute for Brain Science & Bosiljka Tasic. Depositing organization: Allen Institute.
Backbone
  Vector backbone: pAAV2
  Vector type: AAV
Growth in bacteria
  Bacterial resistance: Ampicillin, 100 μg/mL
  Growth temperature: 37°C
  Growth strain: NEB Stable
  Copy number: High Copy
Gene/Insert
  Gene/Insert name: SYFP2
  Species: Synthetic
  Cloning method: Gibson Cloning
Terms and licenses: Academic/Nonprofit Terms; Industry Terms: Not Available to Industry
How to cite: AiP1644 - pAAV-AiE2310m-minBG-SYFP2-WPRE3-BGHpA was a gift from Allen Institute for Brain Science & Bosiljka Tasic (Addgene plasmid # 243061 ; http://n2t.net/addgene:243061 ; RRID:Addgene_243061)
