[The description below was written by a language model from this plasmid's Addgene catalogue record and pLannotate feature annotations shown in this document.]
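Description:
AiP1644 - pAAV-AiE2310m-minBG-SYFP2-WPRE3-BGHpA is a 4,746 nt AAV transfer plasmid built on a pAAV2 backbone and intended for packaging a reporter genome into recombinant adeno-associated virus. In bacteria it is maintained through a high-copy ColE1/pUC-type origin and selected with ampicillin via the β-lactamase gene under its native promoter. An f1 phage origin and small remnants of the pBR322 bom and rop regions are also present in the backbone. The expression cassette lies between AAV2 inverted terminal repeats, which provide the cis signals for genome replication and encapsidation. The annotation finds the downstream ITR intact but only two short fragments of the upstream one, which may reflect how these repeat-rich, hard-to-sequence elements are detected rather than a true deletion.

The payload is an enhancer-driven fluorescent reporter. According to the name and stated purpose, the AiE2310m enhancer is placed upstream of a minimal beta-globin promoter (minBG). Neither element was annotated automatically, but they presumably occupy the unannotated stretch between the upstream ITR and the coding sequence. A minimal promoter has little activity on its own, so expression depends on the enhancer, which is designed to restrict transgene expression to specific populations of brain cells; the record does not say which populations. The cassette drives SYFP2, a rapidly maturing monomeric yellow fluorescent protein, followed by WPRE3, a shortened woodchuck hepatitis virus posttranscriptional element (seen as two WPRE fragments) that boosts transcript expression, and the bovine growth hormone polyadenylation signal. The construct is typically used to label and evaluate enhancer-defined cell populations after AAV delivery to the brain.
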