Features (pLannotate 1.2.2; 14 found; start..end, strand, type, name):
    307..356     -  misc_feature   bom (fragment): basis of mobility region from pBR322
    458..493     -  CDS            rop (fragment): Rop protein, which maintains plasmids at low copy number; rop
    588..692     +  promoter       AmpR promoter: bla
    693..1553    +  CDS            AmpR: β-lactamase; bla; confers resistance to ampicillin, carbenicillin, and related antibiotics
   1724..2312    +  rep_origin     ori: high-copy-number ColE1/pMB1/pBR322/pUC origin of replication
   2385..2412    +  repeat_region  AAV2 ITR (fragment): inverted terminal repeat of adeno-associated virus serotype 2 inverted
   2441..2468    +  repeat_region  AAV2 ITR (fragment): inverted terminal repeat of adeno-associated virus serotype 2 inverted
   3137..3853    +  CDS            SYFP2: SYFP2 is a basic (constitutively fluorescent) yellow fluorescent protein published in 2006, derived from Aequorea victoria. It is reported to be a very rapidly-maturing monomer with moderate acid sensitivity.
   3893..4050    +  misc_feature   WPRE (fragment): woodchuck hepatitis virus posttranscriptional regulatory element
   4056..4136    +  misc_feature   WPRE (fragment): woodchuck hepatitis virus posttranscriptional regulatory element
   4153..4264    +  polyA_signal   bGH poly(A) signal: bovine growth hormone polyadenylation signal
   4382..4522    +  repeat_region  AAV2 ITR: inverted terminal repeat of adeno-associated virus serotype 2 inverted
   4527..4578    -  misc_feature   bom (fragment): basis of mobility region from pBR322
   4597..306     +  rep_origin     f1 ori (across the origin) (sequence partly withheld): f1 bacteriophage origin of replication; arrow indicates direction of (+) strand synthesis
>Addgene plasmid #243061 | AiP1644 - pAAV-AiE2310m-minBG-SYFP2-WPRE3-BGHpA | addgene full sequence | sequence record 492130 | Addgene NGS Result
[116 nt withheld, positions 1-116]
CCTTTGACGTTGGAGTCCACGTTCTTT
[37 nt withheld, positions 144-180]
ACTCTATCTCGGGCTATTCTTTTGATTTATAAGGGATTTTGCCGATTTCGGTCTATTGGTTAAAAAATGA
GCTGATTTAACAAAAATTTAACGCGAATTTTAACAAAATATTAACGTTTACAATTTTATGGTGCACTCTC
AGTACAATCTGCTCTGATGCCGCATAGTTAAGCCAGCCCCGACACCCGCCAACACCCGCTGACGCGCCCT
GACGGGCTTGTCTGCTCCCGGCATCCGCTTACAGACAAGCTGTGACCGTCTCCGGGAGCTGCATGTGTCA
GAGGTTTTCACCGTCATCACCGAAACGCGCGAGACGAAAGGGCCTCGTGATACGCCTATTTTTATAGGTT
AATGTCATGATAATAATGGTTTCTTAGACGTCAGGTGGCACTTTTCGGGGAAATGTGCGCGGAACCCCTA
TTTGTTTATTTTTCTAAATACATTCAAATATGTATCCGCTCATGAGACAATAACCCTGATAAATGCTTCA
ATAATATTGAAAAAGGAAGAGTATGAGTATTCAACATTTCCGTGTCGCCCTTATTCCCTTTTTTGCGGCA
TTTTGCCTTCCTGTTTTTGCTCACCCAGAAACGCTGGTGAAAGTAAAAGATGCTGAAGATCAGTTGGGTG
CACGAGTGGGTTACATCGAACTGGATCTCAACAGCGGTAAGATCCTTGAGAGTTTTCGCCCCGAAGAACG
TTTTCCAATGATGAGCACTTTTAAAGTTCTGCTATGTGGCGCGGTATTATCCCGTATTGACGCCGGGCAA
GAGCAACTCGGTCGCCGCATACACTATTCTCAGAATGACTTGGTTGAGTACTCACCAGTCACAGAAAAGC
ATCTTACGGATGGCATGACAGTAAGAGAATTATGCAGTGCTGCCATAACCATGAGTGATAACACTGCGGC
CAACTTACTTCTGACAACGATCGGAGGACCGAAGGAGCTAACCGCTTTTTTGCACAACATGGGGGATCAT
GTAACTCGCCTTGATCGTTGGGAACCGGAGCTGAATGAAGCCATACCAAACGACGAGCGTGACACCACGA
TGCCTGTAGCAATGGCAACAACGTTGCGCAAACTATTAACTGGCGAACTACTTACTCTAGCTTCCCGGCA
ACAATTAATAGACTGGATGGAGGCGGATAAAGTTGCAGGACCACTTCTGCGCTCGGCCCTTCCGGCTGGC
TGGTTTATTGCTGATAAATCTGGAGCCGGTGAGCGTGGGTCTCGCGGTATCATTGCAGCACTGGGGCCAG
ATGGTAAGCCCTCCCGTATCGTAGTTATCTACACGACGGGGAGTCAGGCAACTATGGATGAACGAAATAG
ACAGATCGCTGAGATAGGTGCCTCACTGATTAAGCATTGGTAACTGTCAGACCAAGTTTACTCATATATA
CTTTAGATTGATTTAAAACTTCATTTTTAATTTAAAAGGATCTAGGTGAAGATCCTTTTTGATAATCTCA
TGACCAAAATCCCTTAACGTGAGTTTTCGTTCCACTGAGCGTCAGACCCCGTAGAAAAGATCAAAGGATC
TTCTTGAGATCCTTTTTTTCTGCGCGTAATCTGCTGCTTGCAAACAAAAAAACCACCGCTACCAGCGGTG
GTTTGTTTGCCGGATCAAGAGCTACCAACTCTTTTTCCGAAGGTAACTGGCTTCAGCAGAGCGCAGATAC
CAAATACTGTTCTTCTAGTGTAGCCGTAGTTAGGCCACCACTTCAAGAACTCTGTAGCACCGCCTACATA
CCTCGCTCTGCTAATCCTGTTACCAGTGGCTGCTGCCAGTGGCGATAAGTCGTGTCTTACCGGGTTGGAC
TCAAGACGATAGTTACCGGATAAGGCGCAGCGGTCGGGCTGAACGGGGGGTTCGTGCACACAGCCCAGCT
TGGAGCGAACGACCTACACCGAACTGAGATACCTACAGCGTGAGCTATGAGAAAGCGCCACGCTTCCCGA
AGGGAGAAAGGCGGACAGGTATCCGGTAAGCGGCAGGGTCGGAACAGGAGAGCGCACGAGGGAGCTTCCA
GGGGGAAACGCCTGGTATCTTTATAGTCCTGTCGGGTTTCGCCACCTCTGACTTGAGCGTCGATTTTTGT
GATGCTCGTCAGGGGGGCGGAGCCTATGGAAAAACGCCAGCAACGCGGCCTTTTTACGGTTCCTGGCCTT
TTGCTGGCCTTTTGCTCACATGTCCTGCAGGCAGCTGCGCGCTCGCTCGCTCACTGAGGCCGCCCGGGCG
TCGGGCGACCTTTGGTCGCCCGGCCTCAGTGAGCGAGCGAGCGCGCAGAGAGGGAGTGGCCAACTCCATC
ACTAGGGGTTCCTGCGGCCGCACGCGTTGTAAGAGTAATAATCGTTAGAAGTTGATGAAATCTTAATTGG
CATAGTCACTTAAGCTTCTCATTTTGGTCTGAGCGCCAGCCGAATCATGTGAGATGGTATGATCCTGGAG
ATGTACAAACTGGCAATGTAAGAGAGGCCTGATGGATGTCCTTGTGGTTCCTTTGTCTCTCATGACATTT
AAAGGCTGCACGATGTCCTGTCCTGAGCAAGACGAGGAACAAGACGAGGGGCTGGATCTCCAGCCGCTGA
TCCCAGACAGTTACTCGGCACCTGTGGATTTCAGGTTTGTTTGGTTTTATTTTAAGTCCATTCAGCAGAA
GCAAGACTCTCATAATTCTCGTGTCAATCAAATGCCCGTAATGGGAATGTGGATGTTGTTGAAATGATAA
CCATGGCTGTAATAGTCGAGCTATTAATAAGTATTGACAAGGGCCTAAGGGACAGAGACAGAGCTCAGGA
TGGTGTCCCAGAATGCTCCCATCAACGTTGCTGGCCCTTGAGGCAGTGGGGACCTCGGAGCTCGGGCTGG
GCATAAAAGTCAGGGCAGAGCCATCTATTGCTTACATTTGCTTCTGGGATCCAGATCTTTCGAAGCTAGC
GCTACCGGTCGCCACCATGGTGAGCAAGGGCGAGGAGCTGTTCACCGGGGTGGTGCCCATCCTGGTCGAG
CTGGACGGCGACGTAAACGGCCACAAGTTCAGCGTGTCCGGCGAGGGCGAGGGCGATGCCACCTACGGCA
AGCTGACCCTGAAGCTGATCTGCACCACCGGCAAGCTGCCCGTGCCCTGGCCCACCCTCGTGACCACCCT
GGGCTACGGCGTGCAGTGCTTCGCCCGCTACCCCGACCACATGAAGCAGCACGACTTCTTCAAGTCCGCC
ATGCCCGAAGGCTACGTCCAGGAGCGCACCATCTTCTTCAAGGACGACGGCAACTACAAGACCCGCGCCG
AGGTGAAGTTCGAGGGCGACACCCTGGTGAACCGCATCGAGCTGAAGGGCATCGACTTCAAGGAGGACGG
CAACATCCTGGGGCACAAGCTGGAGTACAACTACAACAGCCACAACGTCTATATCACCGCCGACAAGCAG
AAGAACGGCATCAAGGCCAACTTCAAGATCCGCCACAACATCGAGGACGGCGGCGTGCAGCTCGCCGACC
ACTACCAGCAGAACACCCCCATCGGCGACGGCCCCGTGCTGCTGCCCGACAACCACTACCTGAGCTACCA
GTCCAAGCTGAGCAAAGACCCCAACGAGAAGCGCGATCACATGGTCCTGCTGGAGTTCGTGACCGCCGCC
GGGATCACTCTCGGCATGGACGAGCTGTACAAGTAAGTCGACGGCGCGCCGCGGCCGCGAATTCGATATC
ATAATCAACCTCTGGATTACAAAATTTGTGAAAGATTGACTGGTATTCTTAACTATGTTGCTCCTTTTAC
GCTATGTGGATACGCTGCTTTAATGCCTTTGTATCATGCTATTGCTTCCCGTATGGCTTTCATTTTCTCC
TCCTTGTATAAATCCTGGTTAGTTCTTGCCACGGCGGAACTCATCGCCGCCTGCCTTGCCCGCTGCTGGA
CAGGGGCTCGGCTGTTGGGCACTGACAATTCCGTGGCTCGAGAGATCTTCGACTGTGCCTTCTAGTTGCC
AGCCATCTGTTGTTTGCCCCTCCCCCGTGCCTTCCTTGACCCTGGAAGGTGCCACTCCCACTGTCCTTTC
CTAATAAAATGAGGAAATTGCATCGCATTGTCTGAGTAGGTGTCATTCTATTCTGGGGGGTGGGGTGGGG
CAGGACAGCAAGGGGGAGGATTGGGAAGACAATAGCAGGCATGAGATCTCACGTGCGGACCGAGCGGCCG
CAGGAACCCCTAGTGATGGAGTTGGCCACTCCCTCTCTGCGCGCTCGCTCGCTCACTGAGGCCGGGCGAC
CAAAGGTCGCCCGACGCCCGGGCTTTGCCCGGGCGGCCTCAGTGAGCGAGCGAGCGCGCAGCTGCCTGCA
GGGGCGCCTGATGCGGTATTTTCTCCTTACGCATCTGTGCGGTATTTCACACCGCATA
[95 nt withheld, positions 4579-4673]
T
[46 nt withheld, positions 4675-4720]
CGCCGGCTTTCCCCGTCAAGCTCTAA
